LOCUS       Exported 7255 bp ds-DNA circular SYN 12-MAY-2021
DEFINITION  Forebrain principle neuron specific expression of GCaMP6s Ca sensor
            and physically separate nuclear localized dTomato fluorophore .
ACCESSION   .
VERSION     .
KEYWORDS    AAV-CaMKIIa-GCaMP6s-P2A-nls-dTomato
SOURCE      synthetic DNA construct
  ORGANISM  synthetic DNA construct
REFERENCE   1 (bases 1 to 7255)
  TITLE     Ting GCaMP6 plasmids
  JOURNAL   Unpublished
REFERENCE   2 (bases 1 to 7255)
  AUTHORS   .
  TITLE     Direct Submission
  JOURNAL   Exported May 12, 2021 from SnapGene Server 1.1.58
            http://www.snapgene.com
FEATURES             Location/Qualifiers
     source          1..7255
                     /organism="synthetic DNA construct"
                     /mol_type="other DNA"
     repeat_region   1..141
                     /label=AAV2 ITR
                     /note="inverted terminal repeat of adeno-associated virus
                     serotype 2"
     repeat_region   12..141
                     /label=AAV2 ITR
     promoter        164..1452
                     /label=CaMKII promoter
                     /note="promoter for the mouse calcium/calmodulin-dependent
                     kinase II alpha subunit"
     regulatory      1465..1474
                     /regulatory_class="other"
                     /note="vertebrate consensus sequence for strong initiation
                     of translation (Kozak, 1987)"
     CDS             1471..2820
                     /codon_start=1
                     /product="improved fluorescent protein-based calcium sensor
                     (Chen et al., 2013)"
                     /label=GCaMP6s
                     /translation="MGSHHHHHHGMASMTGGQQMGRDLYDDDDKDLATMVDSSRRKWNK
                     TGHAVRAIGRLSSLENVYIKADKQKNGIKANFHIRHNIEDGGVQLAYHYQQNTPIGDGP
                     VLLPDNHYLSVQSKLSKDPNEKRDHMVLLEFVTAAGITLGMDELYKGGTGGSMVSKGEE
                     LFTGVVPILVELDGDVNGHKFSVSGEGEGDATYGKLTLKFICTTGKLPVPWPTLVTTLT
                     YGVQCFSRYPDHMKQHDFFKSAMPEGYIQERTIFFKDDGNYKTRAEVKFEGDTLVNRIE
                     LKGIDFKEDGNILGHKLEYNLPDQLTEEQIAEFKEAFSLFDKDGDGTITTKELGTVMRS
                     LGQNPTEAELQDMINEVDADGDGTIDFPEFLTMMARKMKYRDTEEEIREAFGVFDKDGN
                     GYISAAELRHVMTNLGEKLTDEEVDEMIREADIDGDGQVNYEEFVQMMTAK"
     regulatory      1567..1576
                     /regulatory_class="other"
                     /note="vertebrate consensus sequence for strong initiation
                     of translation (Kozak, 1987)"
     primer_bind     1857..1878
                     /label=EGFP-C
                     /note="EGFP, forward primer"
     primer_bind     complement(1984..2005)
                     /label=EGFP-N
                     /note="EGFP, reverse primer"
     primer_bind     complement(2245..2264)
                     /label=EXFP-R
                     /note="For distinguishing EGFP variants, reverse primer"
     CDS             2836..2892
                     /codon_start=1
                     /product="2A peptide from porcine teschovirus-1
                     polyprotein"
                     /label=P2A
                     /note="Eukaryotic ribosomes fail to insert a peptide bond
                     between the Gly and Pro residues, yielding separate
                     polypeptides."
                     /translation="ATNFSLLKQAGDVEENPGP"
     CDS             2905..2925
                     /codon_start=1
                     /product="nuclear localization signal of SV40 (simian virus
                     40) large T antigen"
                     /label=SV40 NLS
                     /translation="PKKKRKV"
     CDS             2926..3624
                     /codon_start=1
                     /product="dimeric variant of DsRed fluorescent protein
                     (Shaner et al., 2004)"
                     /label=dTomato
                     /note="mammalian codon-optimized"
                     /translation="VSKGEEVIKEFMRFKVRMEGSMNGHEFEIEGEGEGRPYEGTQTAK
                     LKVTKGGPLPFAWDILSPQFMYGSKAYVKHPADIPDYKKLSFPEGFKWERVMNFEDGGL
                     VTVTQDSSLQDGTLIYKVKMRGTNFPPDGPVMQKKTMGWEASTERLYPRDGVLKGEIHQ
                     ALKLKDGGHYLVEFKTIYMAKKPVQLPGYYYVDTKLDITSHNEDYTIVEQYERSEGRHH
                     LFLYGMDELYK"
     primer_bind     complement(3056..3074)
                     /label=mCherry-R
                     /note="mCherry, reverse primer"
     primer_bind     3324..3343
                     /label=mCherry-F
                     /note="mCherry, forward primer"
     primer_bind     3518..3541
                     /label=DsRed1-C
                     /note="DsRed1, forward primer"
     misc_feature    3674..4262
                     /label=WPRE
                     /note="woodchuck hepatitis virus posttranscriptional
                     regulatory element"
     primer_bind     complement(3727..3747)
                     /label=WPRE-R
                     /note="WPRE, reverse primer"
     CDS             complement(4145..4156)
                     /codon_start=1
                     /product="Factor Xa recognition and cleavage site"
                     /label=Factor Xa site
                     /translation="IEGR"
     polyA_signal    4295..4406
                     /label=bGH poly(A) signal
                     /note="bovine growth hormone polyadenylation signal"
     repeat_region   4518..4658
                     /label=AAV2 ITR
                     /note="inverted terminal repeat of adeno-associated virus
                     serotype 2"
     repeat_region   4518..4647
                     /label=AAV2 ITR
     rep_origin      4733..5188
                     /direction=RIGHT
                     /label=f1 ori
                     /note="f1 bacteriophage origin of replication; arrow
                     indicates direction of (+) strand synthesis"
     primer_bind     complement(4820..4839)
                     /label=F1ori-R
                     /note="F1 origin, reverse primer"
     primer_bind     5030..5051
                     /label=F1ori-F
                     /note="F1 origin, forward primer"
     primer_bind     complement(5205..5224)
                     /label=pRS-marker
                     /note="pRS vectors, use to sequence yeast selectable
                     marker"
     primer_bind     5324..5346
                     /label=pGEX 3'
                     /note="pGEX vectors, reverse primer"
     primer_bind     complement(5384..5402)
                     /label=pBRforEco
                     /note="pBR322 vectors, upsteam of EcoRI site, forward
                     primer"
     promoter        5470..5574
                     /gene="bla"
                     /label=AmpR promoter
     CDS             5575..6435
                     /codon_start=1
                     /gene="bla"
                     /product="beta-lactamase"
                     /label=AmpR
                     /note="confers resistance to ampicillin, carbenicillin, and
                     related antibiotics"
                     /translation="MSIQHFRVALIPFFAAFCLPVFAHPETLVKVKDAEDQLGARVGYI
                     ELDLNSGKILESFRPEERFPMMSTFKVLLCGAVLSRIDAGQEQLGRRIHYSQNDLVEYS
                     PVTEKHLTDGMTVRELCSAAITMSDNTAANLLLTTIGGPKELTAFLHNMGDHVTRLDRW
                     EPELNEAIPNDERDTTMPVAMATTLRKLLTGELLTLASRQQLIDWMEADKVAGPLLRSA
                     LPAGWFIADKSGAGERGSRGIIAALGPDGKPSRIVVIYTTGSQATMDERNRQIAEIGAS
                     LIKHW"
     primer_bind     complement(5793..5812)
                     /label=Amp-R
                     /note="Ampicillin resistance gene, reverse primer"
     rep_origin      6606..7194
                     /direction=RIGHT
                     /label=ori
                     /note="high-copy-number ColE1/pMB1/pBR322/pUC origin of
                     replication"
     primer_bind     7095..7114
                     /label=pBR322ori-F
                     /note="pBR322 origin, forward primer"
ORIGIN
        1 cctgcaggca gctgcgcgct cgctcgctca ctgaggccgc ccgggcaaag cccgggcgtc
       61 gggcgacctt tggtcgcccg gcctcagtga gcgagcgagc gcgcagagag ggagtggcca
      121 actccatcac taggggttcc tgcggccgca cgcgtttaat taacattatg gccttaggtc
      181 acttcatctc catggggttc ttcttctgat tttctagaaa atgagatggg ggtgcagaga
      241 gcttcctcag tgacctgccc agggtcacat cagaaatgtc agagctagaa cttgaactca
      301 gattactaat cttaaattcc atgccttggg ggcatgcaag tacgatatac agaaggagtg
      361 aactcattag ggcagatgac caatgagttt aggaaagaag agtccagggc agggtacatc
      421 tacaccaccc gcccagccct gggtgagtcc agccacgttc acctcattat agttgcctct
      481 ctccagtcct accttgacgg gaagcacaag cagaaactgg gacaggagcc ccaggagacc
      541 aaatcttcat ggtccctctg ggaggatggg tggggagagc tgtggcagag gcctcaggag
      601 gggccctgct gctcagtggt gacagatagg ggtgagaaag cagacagagt cattccgtca
      661 gcattctggg tctgtttggt acttcttctc acgctaaggt ggcggtgtga tatgcacaat
      721 ggctaaaaag cagggagagc tggaaagaaa caaggacaga gacagaggcc aagtcaacca
      781 gaccaattcc cagaggaagc aaagaaacca ttacagagac tacaaggggg aagggaagga
      841 gagatgaatt agcttcccct gtaaacctta gaacccagct gttgccaggg caacggggca
      901 atacctgtct cttcagagga gatgaagttg ccagggtaac tacatcctgt ctttctcaag
      961 gaccatccca gaatgtggca cccactagcc gttaccatag caactgcctc tttgccccac
     1021 ttaatcccat cccgtctgtt aaaagggccc tatagttgga ggtgggggag gtaggaagag
     1081 cgatgatcac ttgtggacta agtttgttcg catccccttc tccaaccccc tcagtacatc
     1141 accctggggg aacagggtcc acttgctcct gggcccacac agtcctgcag tattgtgtat
     1201 ataaggccag ggcaaagagg agcaggtttt aaagtgaaag gcaggcaggt gttggggagg
     1261 cagttaccgg ggcaacggga acagggcgtt tcggaggtgg ttgccatggg gacctggatg
     1321 ctgacgaagg ctcgcgaggc tgtgagcagc cacagtgccc tgctcagaag ccccaagctc
     1381 gtcagtcaag ccggttctcc gtttgcactc aggagcacgg gcaggcgagt ggcccctagt
     1441 tctgggggca gcgggggatc cggcgccacc atgggttctc atcatcatca tcatcatggt
     1501 atggctagca tgactggtgg acagcaaatg ggtcgggatc tgtacgacga tgacgataag
     1561 gatctcgcca ccatggtcga ctcatcacgt cgtaagtgga ataagacagg tcacgcagtc
     1621 agagctatag gtcggctgag ctcactcgag aacgtctata tcaaggccga caagcagaag
     1681 aacggcatca aggcgaactt ccacatccgc cacaacatcg aggacggcgg cgtgcagctc
     1741 gcctaccact accagcagaa cacccccatc ggcgacggcc ccgtgctgct gcccgacaac
     1801 cactacctga gcgtgcagtc caaactttcg aaagacccca acgagaagcg cgatcacatg
     1861 gtcctgctgg agttcgtgac cgccgccggg atcactctcg gcatggacga gctgtacaag
     1921 ggcggtaccg gagggagcat ggtgagcaag ggcgaggagc tgttcaccgg ggtggtgccc
     1981 atcctggtcg agctggacgg cgacgtaaac ggccacaagt tcagcgtgtc cggcgagggt
     2041 gagggcgatg ccacctacgg caagctgacc ctgaagttca tctgcaccac cggcaagctg
     2101 cccgtgccct ggcccaccct cgtgaccacc ctgacctacg gcgtgcagtg cttcagccgc
     2161 taccccgacc acatgaagca gcacgacttc ttcaagtccg ccatgcccga aggctacatc
     2221 caggagcgca ccatcttctt caaggacgac ggcaactaca agacccgcgc cgaggtgaag
     2281 ttcgagggcg acaccctggt gaaccgcatc gagctgaagg gcatcgactt caaggaggac
     2341 ggcaacatcc tggggcacaa gctggagtac aacctgccgg accaactgac tgaagagcag
     2401 atcgcagaat ttaaagaggc tttctcccta tttgacaagg acggggatgg gacaataaca
     2461 accaaggagc tggggacggt gatgcggtct ctggggcaga accccacaga agcagagctg
     2521 caggacatga tcaatgaagt agatgccgac ggtgacggca caatcgactt ccctgagttc
     2581 ctgacaatga tggcaagaaa aatgaaatac agggacacgg aagaagaaat tagagaagcg
     2641 ttcggtgtgt ttgataagga tggcaatggc tacatcagtg cagcagagct tcgccacgtg
     2701 atgacaaacc ttggagagaa gttaacagat gaagaggttg atgaaatgat cagggaagca
     2761 gacatcgatg gggatggtca ggtaaactac gaagagtttg tacaaatgat gacagcgaag
     2821 gataacggaa gcggagccac taacttctcc ctgttgaaac aagcagggga tgtcgaagag
     2881 aatcccgggc catctagaat ggcccccaag aagaagagga aggtggtgag caagggcgag
     2941 gaggtcatca aagagttcat gcgcttcaag gtgcgcatgg agggctccat gaacggccac
     3001 gagttcgaga tcgagggcga gggcgagggc cgcccctacg agggcaccca gaccgccaag
     3061 ctgaaggtga ccaagggcgg ccccctgccc ttcgcctggg acatcctgtc cccccagttc
     3121 atgtacggct ccaaggcgta cgtgaagcac cccgccgaca tccccgatta caagaagctg
     3181 tccttccccg agggcttcaa gtgggagcgc gtgatgaact tcgaggacgg cggtctggtg
     3241 accgtgaccc aggactcctc cctgcaggac ggcacgctga tctacaaggt gaagatgcgc
     3301 ggcaccaact tcccccccga cggccccgta atgcagaaga agaccatggg ctgggaggcc
     3361 tccaccgagc gcctgtaccc ccgcgacggc gtgctgaagg gcgagatcca ccaggccctg
     3421 aagctgaagg acggcggcca ctacctggtg gagttcaaga ccatctacat ggccaagaag
     3481 cccgtgcaac tgcccggcta ctactacgtg gacaccaagc tggacatcac ctcccacaac
     3541 gaggactaca ccatcgtgga acagtacgag cgctccgagg gccgccacca cctgttcctg
     3601 tacggcatgg acgagctgta caagtaagtc gacggcgcgc ccctgcaggg aattcgatat
     3661 caagcttatc gataatcaac ctctggatta caaaatttgt gaaagattga ctggtattct
     3721 taactatgtt gctcctttta cgctatgtgg atacgctgct ttaatgcctt tgtatcatgc
     3781 tattgcttcc cgtatggctt tcattttctc ctccttgtat aaatcctggt tgctgtctct
     3841 ttatgaggag ttgtggcccg ttgtcaggca acgtggcgtg gtgtgcactg tgtttgctga
     3901 cgcaaccccc actggttggg gcattgccac cacctgtcag ctcctttccg ggactttcgc
     3961 tttccccctc cctattgcca cggcggaact catcgccgcc tgccttgccc gctgctggac
     4021 aggggctcgg ctgttgggca ctgacaattc cgtggtgttg tcggggaaat catcgtcctt
     4081 tccttggctg ctcgcctatg ttgccacctg gattctgcgc gggacgtcct tctgctacgt
     4141 cccttcggcc ctcaatccag cggaccttcc ttcccgcggc ctgctgccgg ctctgcggcc
     4201 tcttccgcgt cttcgccttc gccctcagac gagtcggatc tccctttggg ccgcctcccc
     4261 gcatcgatac cgagcgctgc tcgagagatc tcgactgtgc cttctagttg ccagccatct
     4321 gttgtttgcc cctcccccgt gccttccttg accctggaag gtgccactcc cactgtcctt
     4381 tcctaataaa atgaggaaat tgcatcgcat tgtctgagta ggtgtcattc tattctgggg
     4441 ggtggggtgg ggcaggacag caagggggag gattgggaag acaatagcag gcatgcacgt
     4501 gcggaccgag cggccgcagg aacccctagt gatggagttg gccactccct ctctgcgcgc
     4561 tcgctcgctc actgaggccg ggcgaccaaa ggtcgcccga cgcccgggct ttgcccgggc
     4621 ggcctcagtg agcgagcgag cgcgcagctg cctgcagggg cgcctgatgc ggtattttct
     4681 ccttacgcat ctgtgcggta tttcacaccg catannnnnn nnnnnnnnnn nnnnnnnnnn
     4741 nnnnnnnnnn nnnnnnnnnn nnnnnnnnnn nnnnnnnnnn nnnnnnnnnn nnnnnnnnnn
     4801 nnnnnnnnnn nnnnnnnnnn nnnnnnnnnn nnnnnnnnnn nnnnnnnnnn nnnnnncnnn
     4861 nnnnnnnnnn nnnnnnnnnn nnnnnnnnnn nnnnnnnnnn nnnnnnnnnn nnnnnnnnnn
     4921 nnnnnnnnnn nnnnnnnnnn nnnnnnnnnn nnnnnnnnnn nnnnnnnnnn nnnnnnnnnn
     4981 nnnnnnnnnn nnnnnnnncc tttgacgttg gagtccacgt tctttaatag tggactcttg
     5041 ttccaaactg gaacaacact caaccctatc tcgggctatt cttttgattt ataagggatt
     5101 ttgccgattt cggcctattg gttaaaaaat gagctgattt aacaaaaatt taacgcgaat
     5161 tttaacaaaa tattaacgtt tacaatttta tggtgcactc tcagtacaat ctgctctgat
     5221 gccgcatagt taagccagcc ccgacacccg ccaacacccg ctgacgcgcc ctgacgggct
     5281 tgtctgctcc cggcatccgc ttacagacaa gctgtgaccg tctccgggag ctgcatgtgt
     5341 cagaggtttt caccgtcatc accgaaacgc gcgagacgaa agggcctcgt gatacgccta
     5401 tttttatagg ttaatgtcat gataataatg gtttcttaga cgtcaggtgg cacttttcgg
     5461 ggaaatgtgc gcggaacccc tatttgttta tttttctaaa tacattcaaa tatgtatccg
     5521 ctcatgagac aataaccctg ataaatgctt caataatatt gaaaaaggaa gagtatgagt
     5581 attcaacatt tccgtgtcgc ccttattccc ttttttgcgg cattttgcct tcctgttttt
     5641 gctcacccag aaacgctggt gaaagtaaaa gatgctgaag atcagttggg tgcacgagtg
     5701 ggttacatcg aactggatct caacagcggt aagatccttg agagttttcg ccccgaagaa
     5761 cgttttccaa tgatgagcac ttttaaagtt ctgctatgtg gcgcggtatt atcccgtatt
     5821 gacgccgggc aagagcaact cggtcgccgc atacactatt ctcagaatga cttggttgag
     5881 tactcaccag tcacagaaaa gcatcttacg gatggcatga cagtaagaga attatgcagt
     5941 gctgccataa ccatgagtga taacactgcg gccaacttac ttctgacaac gatcggagga
     6001 ccgaaggagc taaccgcttt tttgcacaac atgggggatc atgtaactcg ccttgatcgt
     6061 tgggaaccgg agctgaatga agccatacca aacgacgagc gtgacaccac gatgcctgta
     6121 gcaatggcaa caacgttgcg caaactatta actggcgaac tacttactct agcttcccgg
     6181 caacaattaa tagactggat ggaggcggat aaagttgcag gaccacttct gcgctcggcc
     6241 cttccggctg gctggtttat tgctgataaa tctggagccg gtgagcgtgg gtctcgcggt
     6301 atcattgcag cactggggcc agatggtaag ccctcccgta tcgtagttat ctacacgacg
     6361 gggagtcagg caactatgga tgaacgaaat agacagatcg ctgagatagg tgcctcactg
     6421 attaagcatt ggtaactgtc agaccaagtt tactcatata tactttagat tgatttaaaa
     6481 cttcattttt aatttaaaag gatctaggtg aagatccttt ttgataatct catgaccaaa
     6541 atcccttaac gtgagttttc gttccactga gcgtcagacc ccgtagaaaa gatcaaagga
     6601 tcttcttgag atcctttttt tctgcgcgta atctgctgct tgcaaacaaa aaaaccaccg
     6661 ctaccagcgg tggtttgttt gccggatcaa gagctaccaa ctctttttcc gaaggtaact
     6721 ggcttcagca gagcgcagat accaaatact gtccttctag tgtagccgta gttaggccac
     6781 cacttcaaga actctgtagc accgcctaca tacctcgctc tgctaatcct gttaccagtg
     6841 gctgctgcca gtggcgataa gtcgtgtctt accgggttgg actcaagacg atagttaccg
     6901 gataaggcgc agcggtcggg ctgaacgggg ggttcgtgca cacagcccag cttggagcga
     6961 acgacctaca ccgaactgag atacctacag cgtgagctat gagaaagcgc cacgcttccc
     7021 gaagggagaa aggcggacag gtatccggta agcggcaggg tcggaacagg agagcgcacg
     7081 agggagcttc cagggggaaa cgcctggtat ctttatagtc ctgtcgggtt tcgccacctc
     7141 tgacttgagc gtcgattttt gtgatgctcg tcaggggggc ggagcctatg gaaaaacgcc
     7201 agcaacgcgg cctttttacg gttcctggcc ttttgctggc cttttgctca catgt
//
