>Addgene plasmid #51086 | AAV-CaMKIIa-GCaMP6s-P2A-nls-dTomato | addgene full sequence | sequence record 469612 | Addgene NGS Result
CACGTAGTAGTAGCCGGGCAGTTGCACGGGCTTCTTGGCCATGTAGATGGTCTTGAACTCCACCAGGTAG
TGGCCGCCGTCCTTCAGCTTCAGGGCCTGGTGGATCTCGCCCTTCAGCACGCCGTCGCGGGGGTACAGGC
GCTCGGTGGAGGCCTCCCAGCCCATGGTCTTCTTCTGCATTACGGGGCCGTCGGGGGGGAAGTTGGTGCC
GCGCATCTTCACCTTGTAGATCAGCGTGCCGTCCTGCAGGGAGGAGTCCTGGGTCACGGTCACCAGACCG
CCGTCCTCGAAGTTCATCACGCGCTCCCACTTGAAGCCCTCGGGGAAGGACAGCTTCTTGTAATCGGGGA
TGTCGGCGGGGTGCTTCACGTACGCCTTGGAGCCGTACATGAACTGGGGGGACAGGATGTCCCAGGCGAA
GGGCAGGGGGCCGCCCTTGGTCACCTTCAGCTTGGCGGTCTGGGTGCCCTCGTAGGGGCGGCCCTCGCCC
TCGCCCTCGATCTCGAACTCGTGGCCGTTCATGGAGCCCTCCATGCGCACCTTGAAGCGCATGAACTCTT
TGATGACCTCCTCGCCCTTGCTCACCACCTTCCTCTTCTTCTTGGGGGCCATTCTAGATGGCCCGGGATT
CTCTTCGACATCCCCTGCTTGTTTCAACAGGGAGAAGTTAGTGGCTCCGCTTCCGTTATCCTTCGCTGTC
ATCATTTGTACAAACTCTTCGTAGTTTACCTGACCATCCCCATCGATGTCTGCTTCCCTGATCATTTCAT
CAACCTCTTCATCTGTTAACTTCTCTCCAAGGTTTGTCATCACGTGGCGAAGCTCTGCTGCACTGATGTA
GCCATTGCCATCCTTATCAAACACACCGAACGCTTCTCTAATTTCTTCTTCCGTGTCCCTGTATTTCATT
TTTCTTGCCATCATTGTCAGGAACTCAGGGAAGTCGATTGTGCCGTCACCGTCGGCATCTACTTCATTGA
TCATGTCCTGCAGCTCTGCTTCTGTGGGGTTCTGCCCCAGAGACCGCATCACCGTCCCCAGCTCCTTGGT
TGTTATTGTCCCATCCCCGTCCTTGTCAAATAGGGAGAAAGCCTCTTTAAATTCTGCGATCTGCTCTTCA
GTCAGTTGGTCCGGCAGGTTGTACTCCAGCTTGTGCCCCAGGATGTTGCCGTCCTCCTTGAAGTCGATGC
CCTTCAGCTCGATGCGGTTCACCAGGGTGTCGCCCTCGAACTTCACCTCGGCGCGGGTCTTGTAGTTGCC
GTCGTCCTTGAAGAAGATGGTGCGCTCCTGGATGTAGCCTTCGGGCATGGCGGACTTGAAGAAGTCGTGC
TGCTTCATGTGGTCGGGGTAGCGGCTGAAGCACTGCACGCCGTAGGTCAGGGTGGTCACGAGGGTGGGCC
AGGGCACGGGCAGCTTGCCGGTGGTGCAGATGAACTTCAGGGTCAGCTTGCCGTAGGTGGCATCGCCCTC
ACCCTCGCCGGACACGCTGAACTTGTGGCCGTTTACGTCGCCGTCCAGCTCGACCAGGATGGGCACCACC
CCGGTGAACAGCTCCTCGCCCTTGCTCACCATGCTCCCTCCGGTACCGCCCTTGTACAGCTCGTCCATGC
CGAGAGTGATCCCGGCGGCGGTCACGAACTCCAGCAGGACCATGTGATCGCGCTTCTCGTTGGGGTCTTT
CGAAAGTTTGGACTGCACGCTCAGGTAGTGGTTGTCGGGCAGCAGCACGGGGCCGTCGCCGATGGGGGTG
TTCTGCTGGTAGTGGTAGGCGAGCTGCACGCCGCCGTCCTCGATGTTGTGGCGGATGTGGAAGTTCGCCT
TGATGCCGTTCTTCTGCTTGTCGGCCTTGATATAGACGTTCTCGAGTGAGCTCAGCCGACCTATAGCTCT
GACTGCGTGACCTGTCTTATTCCACTTACGACGTGATGAGTCGACCATGGTGGCGAGATCCTTATCGTCA
TCGTCGTACAGATCCCGACCCATTTGCTGTCCACCAGTCATGCTAGCCATACCATGATGATGATGATGAT
GAGAACCCATGGTGGCGCCGGATCCCCCGCTGCCCCCAGAACTAGGGGCCACTCGCCTGCCCGTGCTCCT
GAGTGCAAACGGAGAACCGGCTTGACTGACGAGCTTGGGGCTTCTGAGCAGGGCACTGTGGCTGCTCACA
GCCTCGCGAGCCTTCGTCAGCATCCAGGTCCCCATGGCAACCACCTCCGAAACGCCCTGTTCCCGTTGCC
CCGGTAACTGCCTCCCCAACACCTGCCTGCCTTTCACTTTAAAACCTGCTCCTCTTTGCCCTGGCCTTAT
ATACACAATACTGCAGGACTGTGTGGGCCCAGGAGCAAGTGGACCCTGTTCCCCCAGGGTGATGTACTGA
GGGGGTTGGAGAAGGGGATGCGAACAAACTTAGTCCACAAGTGATCATCGCTCTTCCTACCTCCCCCACC
TCCAACTATAGGGCCCTTTTAACAGACGGGATGGGATTAAGTGGGGCAAAGAGGCAGTTGCTATGGTAAC
GGCTAGTGGGTGCCACATTCTGGGATGGTCCTTGAGAAAGACAGGATGTAGTTACCCTGGCAACTTCATC
TCCTCTGAAGAGACAGGTATTGCCCCGTTGCCCTGGCAACAGCTGGGTTCTAAGGTTTACAGGGGAAGCT
AATTCATCTCTCCTTCCCTTCCCCCTTGTAGTCTCTGTAATGGTTTCTTTGCTTCCTCTGGGAATTGGTC
TGGTTGACTTGGCCTCTGTCTCTGTCCTTGTTTCTTTCCAGCTCTCCCTGCTTTTTAGCCATTGTGCATA
TCACACCGCCACCTTAGCGTGAGAAGAAGTACCAAACAGACCCAGAATGCTGACGGAATGACTCTGTCTG
CTTTCTCACCCCTATCTGTCACCACTGAGCAGCAGGGCCCCTCCTGAGGCCTCTGCCACAGCTCTCCCCA
CCCATCCTCCCAGAGGGACCATGAAGATTTGGTCTCCTGGGGCTCCTGTCCCAGTTTCTGCTTGTGCTTC
CCGTCAAGGTAGGACTGGAGAGAGGCAACTATAATGAGGTGAACGTGGCTGGACTCACCCAGGGCTGGGC
GGGTGGTGTAGATGTACCCTGCCCTGGACTCTTCTTTCCTAAACTCATTGGTCATCTGCCCTAATGAGTT
CACTCCTTCTGTATATCGTACTTGCATGCCCCCAAGGCATGGAATTTAAGATTAGTAATCTGAGTTCAAG
TTCTAGCTCTGACATTTCTGATGTGACCCTGGGCAGGTCACTGAGGAAGCTCTCTGCACCCCCATCTCAT
TTTCTAGAAAATCAGAAGAAGAACCCCATGGAGATGAAGTGACCTAAGGCCATAATGTTAATTAAACGCG
TGCGGCCGCAGGAACCCCTAGTGATGGAGTTGGCCACTCCCTCTCTGCGCGCTCGCTCGCTCACTGAGGC
CGGGCGACCAAAGGTCGCCCGACGCCCGGGCGGCCTCAGTGAGCGAGCGAGCGCGCAGCTGCCTGCAGGA
CATGTGAGCAAAAGGCCAGCAAAAGGCCAGGAACCGTAAAAAGGCCGCGTTGCTGGCGTTTTTCCATAGG
CTCCGCCCCCCTGACGAGCATCACAAAAATCGACGCTCAAGTCAGAGGTGGCGAAACCCGACAGGACTAT
AAAGATACCAGGCGTTTCCCCCTGGAAGCTCCCTCGTGCGCTCTCCTGTTCCGACCCTGCCGCTTACCGG
ATACCTGTCCGCCTTTCTCCCTTCGGGAAGCGTGGCGCTTTCTCATAGCTCACGCTGTAGGTATCTCAGT
TCGGTGTAGGTCGTTCGCTCCAAGCTGGGCTGTGTGCACGAACCCCCCGTTCAGCCCGACCGCTGCGCCT
TATCCGGTAACTATCGTCTTGAGTCCAACCCGGTAAGACACGACTTATCGCCACTGGCAGCAGCCACTGG
TAACAGGATTAGCAGAGCGAGGTATGTAGGCGGTGCTACAGAGTTCTTGAAGTGGTGGCCTAACTACGGC
TACACTAGAAGAACAGTATTTGGTATCTGCGCTCTGCTGAAGCCAGTTACCTTCGGAAAAAGAGTTGGTA
GCTCTTGATCCGGCAAACAAACCACCGCTGGTAGCGGTGGTTTTTTTGTTTGCAAGCAGCAGATTACGCG
CAGAAAAAAAGGATCTCAAGAAGATCCTTTGATCTTTTCTACGGGGTCTGACGCTCAGTGGAACGAAAAC
TCACGTTAAGGGATTTTGGTCATGAGATTATCAAAAAGGATCTTCACCTAGATCCTTTTAAATTAAAAAT
GAAGTTTTAAATCAATCTAAAGTATATATGAGTAAACTTGGTCTGACAGTTACCAATGCTTAATCAGTGA
GGCACCTATCTCAGCGATCTGTCTATTTCGTTCATCCATAGTTGCCTGACTCCCCGTCGTGTAGATAACT
ACGATACGGGAGGGCTTACCATCTGGCCCCAGTGCTGCAATGATACCGCGAGACCCACGCTCACCGGCTC
CAGATTTATCAGCAATAAACCAGCCAGCCGGAAGGGCCGAGCGCAGAAGTGGTCCTGCAACTTTATCCGC
CTCCATCCAGTCTATTAATTGTTGCCGGGAAGCTAGAGTAAGTAGTTCGCCAGTTAATAGTTTGCGCAAC
GTTGTTGCCATTGCTACAGGCATCGTGGTGTCACGCTCGTCGTTTGGTATGGCTTCATTCAGCTCCGGTT
CCCAACGATCAAGGCGAGTTACATGATCCCCCATGTTGTGCAAAAAAGCGGTTAGCTCCTTCGGTCCTCC
GATCGTTGTCAGAAGTAAGTTGGCCGCAGTGTTATCACTCATGGTTATGGCAGCACTGCATAATTCTCTT
ACTGTCATGCCATCCGTAAGATGCTTTTCTGTGACTGGTGAGTACTCAACCAAGTCATTCTGAGAATAGT
GTATGCGGCGACCGAGTTGCTCTTGCCCGGCGTCAATACGGGATAATACCGCGCCACATAGCAGAACTTT
AAAAGTGCTCATCATTGGAAAACGTTCTTCGGGGCGAAAACTCTCAAGGATCTTACCGCTGTTGAGATCC
AGTTCGATGTAACCCACTCGTGCACCCAACTGATCTTCAGCATCTTTTACTTTCACCAGCGTTTCTGGGT
GAGCAAAAACAGGAAGGCAAAATGCCGCAAAAAAGGGAATAAGGGCGACACGGAAATGTTGAATACTCAT
ACTCTTCCTTTTTCAATATTATTGAAGCATTTATCAGGGTTATTGTCTCATGAGCGGATACATATTTGAA
TGTATTTAGAAAAATAAACAAATAGGGGTTCCGCGCACATTTCCCCGAAAAGTGCCACCTGACGTCTAAG
AAACCATTATTATCATGACATTAACCTATAAAAATAGGCGTATCACGAGGCCCTTTCGTCTCGCGCGTTT
CGGTGATGACGGTGAAAACCTCTGACACATGCAGCTCCCGGAGACGGTCACAGCTTGTCTGTAAGCGGAT
GCCGGGAGCAGACAAGCCCGTCAGGGCGCGTCAGCGGGTGTTGGCGGGTGTCGGGGCTGGCTTAACTATG
CGGCATCAGAGCAGATTGTACTGAGAGTGCACCATAAAATTGTAAACGTTAATATTTTGTTAAAATTCGC
GTTAAATTTTTGTTAAATCAGCTCATTTTTTAACCAATAGACCGAAATCGGCAAAATCCCTTATAAATCA
AAAGAATAGCCCGAGATAGAGTTGAGTGTTGTTCCAGTTTGGAACAAGAGTCCACTATTAAAGAACGTGG
ACTCCAACGTCAAAGG
[141 nt withheld, positions 5757-5897]
G
[46 nt withheld, positions 5899-5944]
A
[95 nt withheld, positions 5946-6040]
TATGCGGTGTGAAATACCGCACAGATGCGTAAGGAGAAAATACCGCATCAGGCGCCCCTGCAGGCAGCTG
CGCGCTCGCTCGCTCACTGAGGCCGCCCGGGCAAAGCCCGGGCGTCGGGCGACCTTTGGTCGCCCGGCCT
CAGTGAGCGAGCGAGCGCGCAGAGAGGGAGTGGCCAACTCCATCACTAGGGGTTCCTGCGGCCGCTCGGT
CCGCACGTGAGATCTCATGCCTGCTATTGTCTTCCCAATCCTCCCCCTTGCTGTCCTGCCCCACCCCACC
CCCCAGAATAGAATGACACCTACTCAGACAATGCGATGCAATTTCCTCATTTTATTAGGAAAGGACAGTG
GGAGTGGCACCTTCCAGGGTCAAGGAAGGCACGGGGGAGGGGCAAACAACAGATGGCTGGCAACTAGAAG
GCACAGTCGAAGATCTCTCGAGCAGCGCTCGGTATCGATGCGGGGAGGCGGCCCAAAGGGAGATCCGACT
CGTCTGAGGGCGAAGGCGAAGACGCGGAAGAGGCCGCAGAGCCGGCAGCAGGCCGCGGGAAGGAAGGTCC
GCTGGATTGAGGGCCGAAGGGACGTAGCAGAAGGACGTCCCGCGCAGAATCCAGGTGGCAACATAGGCGA
GCAGCCAAGGAAAGGACGATGATTTCCCCGACAACACCACGGAATTGTCAGTGCCCAACAGCCGAGCCCC
TGTCCAGCAGCGGGCAAGGCAGGCGGCGATGAGTTCCGCCGTGGCAATAGGGAGGGGGAAAGCGAAAGTC
CCGGAAAGGAGCTGACAGGTGGTGGCAATGCCCCAACCAGTGGGGGTTGCGTCAGCAAACACAGTGCACA
CCACGCCACGTTGCCTGACAACGGGCCACAACTCCTCATAAAGAGACAGCAACCAGGATTTATACAAGGA
GGAGAAAATGAAAGCCATACGGGAAGCAATAGCATGATACAAAGGCATTAAAGCAGCGTATCCACATAGC
GTAAAAGGAGCAACATAGTTAAGAATACCAGTCAATCTTTCACAAATTTTGTAATCCAGAGGTTGATTAT
CGATAAGCTTGATATCGAATTCCCTGCAGGGGCGCGCCGTCGACTTACTTGTACAGCTCGTCCATGCCGT
ACAGGAACAGGTGGTGGCGGCCCTCGGAGCGCTCGTACTGTTCCACGATGGTGTAGTCCTCGTTGTGGGA
GGTGATGTCCAGCTTGGTGTC
Features (pLannotate 1.2.2; 16 found; start..end, strand, type, name):
    691..2040    -  CDS            GCaMP6s: improved fluorescent protein-based calcium sensor (Chen et al., 2013)
   2059..3347    -  promoter       CaMKII promoter: promoter for the mouse calcium/calmodulin-dependent kinase II α subunit
   3405..3432    -  repeat_region  AAV2 ITR (fragment): inverted terminal repeat of adeno-associated virus serotype 2 inverted
   3461..3488    -  repeat_region  AAV2 ITR (fragment): inverted terminal repeat of adeno-associated virus serotype 2 inverted
   3561..4149    -  rep_origin     ori: high-copy-number ColE1/pMB1/pBR322/pUC origin of replication
   4320..5180    -  CDS            AmpR: β-lactamase; bla; confers resistance to ampicillin, carbenicillin, and related antibiotics
   5181..5285    -  promoter       AmpR promoter: bla
   5380..5415    +  CDS            rop (fragment): Rop protein, which maintains plasmids at low copy number; rop
   5517..5566    +  misc_feature   bom (fragment): basis of mobility region from pBR322
   5567..6022    -  rep_origin     f1 ori (sequence partly withheld): f1 bacteriophage origin of replication; arrow indicates direction of (+) strand synthesis
   6041..6092    +  misc_feature   bom (fragment): basis of mobility region from pBR322
   6097..6237    -  repeat_region  AAV2 ITR: inverted terminal repeat of adeno-associated virus serotype 2 inverted
   6355..6466    -  polyA_signal   bGH poly(A) signal: bovine growth hormone polyadenylation signal
   6500..7088    -  misc_feature   WPRE: woodchuck hepatitis virus posttranscriptional regulatory element
   7088..7113    -  misc_feature   MCS (fragment): pBluescript multiple cloning site
   7138..587     -  CDS            dTomato (fragment) (across the origin): dimeric variant of DsRed fluorescent protein (Shaner et al., 2004) mammalian codon-optimized
