[The description below was written by a language model from this plasmid's Addgene catalogue record, the feature table of its GenBank file and pLannotate feature annotations shown in this document.]
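Description:
AAV-CaMKIIa-GCaMP6s-P2A-nls-dTomato is a 7.3 kb adeno-associated virus transfer plasmid for mammalian expression, built on a custom pAAV-CaMKIIa-WPRE-BGHpA backbone in which the cloning sites were altered and the hGH polyadenylation signal was replaced by the smaller bovine growth hormone signal. It is maintained in bacteria through a high-copy ColE1/pUC-type origin and an ampicillin resistance (beta-lactamase) cassette, and it also carries an f1 phage origin. AAV2 inverted terminal repeats flank the expression cassette and mark the segment that is replicated and packaged into recombinant AAV particles when helper functions are supplied. In the sequencing-derived annotation of a 7,251 nt record, one ITR is detected only as short fragments, whereas the depositor map annotates both ITRs as full length.

Between the ITRs, a 1.3 kb mouse CaMKIIa promoter drives a single open reading frame that begins at a Kozak consensus and encodes the slow-kinetics genetically encoded calcium indicator GCaMP6s, followed by a porcine teschovirus P2A peptide, an SV40 large T nuclear localization signal and codon-optimized dTomato. Ribosomal skipping at P2A yields two separate polypeptides, so the green calcium sensor remains cytosolic while the red fluorophore accumulates in the nucleus. This gives an activity-independent marker of expressing cells that overlaps little with the GCaMP signal. A WPRE downstream of the coding sequence enhances transcript expression, and the bGH poly(A) signal terminates the message. The insert sits between retained BamHI and AscI sites. The stated purpose is expression of the sensor and nuclear marker specifically in forebrain principal neurons, for calcium imaging of neuronal activity.
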