Addgene plasmid #51086: AAV-CaMKIIa-GCaMP6s-P2A-nls-dTomato
Purpose: Forebrain principle neuron specific expression of GCaMP6s Ca sensor and physically separate nuclear localized dTomato fluorophore
Depositing lab: Jonathan Ting. Depositing organization: Massachusetts Institute of Technology.
Backbone
  Vector backbone: pAAV-CaMKIIa-WPRE-BGHpA
  Backbone manufacturer: custom
  Backbone size w/o insert (bp): 5095
  Total vector size (bp): 7255
  Modifications to backbone: Altered cloning sites and replaced HGHpA with smaller BGHpA
  Vector type: Mammalian Expression, AAV
Growth in bacteria
  Bacterial resistance: Ampicillin, 100 μg/mL
  Growth temperature: 37°C
  Growth strain: Stbl3
  Copy number: High Copy
Gene/Insert
  Gene/Insert name: GCaMP6s (alt names: G6s; GCaMP6 slow)
  Species: Synthetic
  Insert size (bp): 2160
  Promoter: CaMKIIa 1.3 kb
  Tag / fusion protein: P2A-nls-dTomato (C terminal on insert)
  Cloning method: Restriction Enzyme; 5′ cloning site BamHI (not destroyed); 3′ cloning site AscI (not destroyed)
  Sequencing primers: 5′ ttctccgtttgcactcaggagc; 3′ CCATACGGGAAGCAATAGCATG
Resource information
  A portion of this plasmid was derived from a plasmid made by: The GCaMP6s portion was derived from Addgene plasmid #40753 (Douglas Kim, Janelia Farms).
Terms and licenses: Academic/Nonprofit Terms; Industry Terms: Not Available to Industry
Depositor comments: The addition of the P2A-nls-dTomato allows for easy identification of GCaMP6 expressing cells exhibiting nuclear red fluorescence that does not significantly overlap with the cytosolic GCaMP signal. The GCaMP and fluorophore are physically uncoupled. Permissions were obtained from Douglas Kim and the Clontech licensing office for depositing this new plasmid.
How to cite: AAV-CaMKIIa-GCaMP6s-P2A-nls-dTomato was a gift from Jonathan Ting (Addgene plasmid # 51086 ; http://n2t.net/addgene:51086 ; RRID:Addgene_51086)
