>Addgene plasmid #51086 | AAV-CaMKIIa-GCaMP6s-P2A-nls-dTomato | addgene partial sequence | sequence record 80089 | CaMKIIa_prom_F1221 5'-CGTCAGTCAAGCCGGTTCTC-3'
AGGCGAGTGGCCCCTAGTTCTGGGGGCAGCGGGGGATCCGGCGCCACCATGGGTTCTCATCATCATCATC
ATCATGGTATGGCTAGCATGACTGGTGGACAGCAAATGGGTCGGGATCTGTACGACGATGACGATAAGGA
TCTCGCCACCATGGTCGACTCATCACGTCGTAAGTGGAATAAGACAGGTCACGCAGTCAGAGCTATAGGT
CGGCTGAGCTCACTCGAGAACGTCTATATCAAGGCCGACAAGCAGAAGAACGGCATCAAGGCGAACTTCC
ACATCCGCCACAACATCGAGGACGGCGGCGTGCAGCTCGCCTACCACTACCAGCAGAACACCCCCATCGG
CGACGGCCCCGTGCTGCTGCCCGACAACCACTACCTGAGCGTGCAGTCCAAACTTTCGAAAGACCCCAAC
GAGAAGCGCGATCACATGGTCCTGCTGGAGTTCGTGACCGCCGCCGGGATCACTCTCGGCATGGACGAGC
TGTACAAGGGCGGTACCGGAGGGAGCATGGTGAGCAAGGGCGAGGAGCTGTTCACCGGGGTGGTGCCCAT
CCTGGTCGAGCTGGACGGCGACGTAAACGGCCACAAGTTCAGCGTGTCCGGCGAGGGTGAGGGCGATGCC
ACCTACGGCAAGCTGACCCTGAAGTTCATCTGCACCACCGGCAAGCTGCCCGTGCCCTGGCCCACCCTCG
TGACCACCCTGACCTACGGCGTGCAGTGCTTCAGCCGCTACCCCGACCACATGAAGCAGCACGACTTCTT
CAAGTCCGCCATGCCCGAAGGCTACATCCAGGAGCGCACCATCTTCTTCAAGGACGACGGCAACTACAAG
ACCCGCGCCGAGGTGAAGTTCGAGGGCGACACCCTGGTGAACCGCATCGAGCTGAAGGGCATCGACTTCA
A
