>Addgene plasmid #51086 | AAV-CaMKIIa-GCaMP6s-P2A-nls-dTomato | addgene partial sequence | sequence record 81503 | WPRE-R 5'-CATAGCGTAAAAGGAGCAACA-3'
AATTTTGTAATCCAGAGGTTGATTATCGATAAGCTTGATATCGAATTCCCTGCAGGGGCGCGCCGTCGAC
TTACTTGTACAGCTCGTCCATGCCGTACAGGAACAGGTGGTGGCGGCCCTCGGAGCGCTCGTACTGTTCC
ACGATGGTGTAGTCCTCGTTGTGGGAGGTGATGTCCAGCTTGGTGTCCACGTAGTAGTAGCCGGGCAGTT
GCACGGGCTTCTTGGCCATGTAGATGGTCTTGAACTCCACCAGGTAGTGGCCGCCGTCCTTCAGCTTCAG
GGCCTGGTGGATCTCGCCCTTCAGCACGCCGTCGCGGGGGTACAGGCGCTCGGTGGAGGCCTCCCAGCCC
ATGGTCTTCTTCTGCATTACGGGGCCGTCGGGGGGGAAGTTGGTGCCGCGCATCTTCACCTTGTAGATCA
GCGTGCCGTCCTGCAGGGAGGAGTCCTGGGTCACGGTCACCAGACCGCCGTCCTCGAAGTTCATCACGCG
CTCCCACTTGAAGCCCTCGGGGAAGGACAGCTTCTTGTAATCGGGGATGTCGGCGGGGTGCTTCACGTAC
GCCTTGGAGCCGTACATGAACTGGGGGGACAGGATGTCCCAGGCGAAGGGCAGGGGGCCGCCCTTGGTCA
CCTTCAGCTTGGCGGTCTGGGTGCCCTCGTAGGGGCGGCCCTCGCCCTCGCCCTCGATCTCGAACTCGTG
GCCGTTCATGGAGCCCTCCATGCGCACCTTGAAGCGCATGAACTCTTTGATGACCTCCTCGCCCTTGCTC
ACCACCTTCCTCTTCTTCTTGGGGGCCATTCTAGATGGCCCGGGATTCTCTTCGACATCCCCTGCTTGTT
TCAACA
